Addgene plasmid #242868: Trp1-Ala-display
Purpose: Expression of ECD of Trp-1-ala fused to display TMD.
Depositing lab: Ferenc Scheeren. Depositing organization: Leiden University Medical Center. Publication: Pyroglutamation of cell surface proteins CD47 and TRP1 by glutaminyl cyclase modulates therapeutic antibody binding. van der Plas-van Duijn A, Winkelman LMT, Lensen C, van Duivendijk M, Derksen I, van Veenendaal JMF, Schaap G, Sluijter M, van Groningen TJB, van Doorn R, van Hall T, Slieker RC, Sharp TH, Beltman JB, Bresser K, Scheeren FA. Commun Biol. 2025 Nov 13;8(1):1561. doi: 10.1038/s42003-025-08938-4. PubMed 41233527.
Backbone
  Vector backbone: pTWIST LENTI SFFV Puro
  Backbone manufacturer: twist
  Backbone size w/o insert (bp): 7510
  Total vector size (bp): 9215
  Vector type: Mammalian Expression, Lentiviral
  Selectable markers: Puromycin
Growth in bacteria
  Bacterial resistance: Ampicillin, 100 μg/mL
  Growth temperature: 37°C
  Growth strain: NEB Stable
  Copy number: Unknown
Gene/Insert
  Gene/Insert name: Trp-1-ala
  Species: H. sapiens (human)
  Insert size (bp): 1695
  Mutation: First amino acid after signal peptide mutated from Q to A
  Entrez Gene: TYRP1 (a.k.a. CAS2, CATB, GP75, OCA3, TRP, TRP1, TYRP, b-PROTEIN)
  Tag / fusion protein: Display domain (C terminal on insert)
Terms and licenses: Academic/Nonprofit Terms; Industry Terms: Not Available to Industry
How to cite: Trp1-Ala-display was a gift from Ferenc Scheeren (Addgene plasmid # 242868 ; http://n2t.net/addgene:242868 ; RRID:Addgene_242868)
