[The description below was written by a language model from this plasmid's Addgene catalogue record and pLannotate feature annotations shown in this document.]
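Description:
Trp1-Ala-display is a third-generation-style, self-inactivating lentiviral expression plasmid built on the pTWIST LENTI SFFV Puro backbone, about 9.2 kb in total. It is propagated in E. coli through a high-copy ColE1/pUC origin with ampicillin resistance (AmpR). An SV40 origin is also present in the backbone. The viral genome is transcribed from a CMV enhancer/promoter fused to a truncated HIV-1 5' LTR. It carries the Ψ packaging signal with a partial gag sequence, the Rev response element and the cPPT/CTS, and it ends in a ΔU3 3' LTR that disables LTR promoter activity after integration. The remaining viral proteins are not encoded and would have to be supplied in trans for packaging.

The internal cassette is driven by the spleen focus-forming virus (SFFV) promoter, which lies just upstream of the insert across the circular junction of the annotated sequence. The insert encodes the extracellular domain of human TYRP1 (TRP1) fused at its C terminus to a "display" domain. The feature table identifies this domain as a fragment of human PDGFRB, consistent with a PDGF receptor transmembrane anchor that tethers the ectodomain to the cell surface. The first residue after the signal peptide is changed from glutamine to alanine. An N-terminal glutamine is the substrate for pyroglutamate formation by glutaminyl cyclase, so this variant should be unable to undergo that modification. Downstream, an EMCV IRES allows translation of puromycin N-acetyltransferase from the same transcript, linking puromycin selection to insert expression, and a WPRE enhances transcript expression. According to the associated publication title, the construct belongs to a study of how pyroglutamation of surface proteins such as TRP1 affects therapeutic antibody binding, where it plausibly serves as a modification-deficient comparison.
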