Features (pLannotate 1.2.2; 22 found; start..end, strand, type, name):
     10..1416    +  CDS            TYRP1 (fragment): TYRP1_HUMAN - Also known as CAS2 From Homo sapiens (Human).
   1552..1701    +  CDS            PDGFRB (fragment): PGFRB_HUMAN - Also known as PDGFR, PDGFR1. Experimental evidence at protein level: Swiss-Prot protein existence level 1. Tyrosine-protein kinase that acts as cell-surface receptor for homodimeric PDGFB and PDGFD and for heterodimers formed by PDGFA and PDGFB, and plays an essential role in the regulation of embryonic development, cell proliferation, survival, differentiation, chemotaxis and migration. Plays an essential role in blood vessel development by promoting proliferation, migration and recruitment of pericytes and smooth muscle cells to endothelial cells. Plays a role in the migration
   1742..1759    +  misc_feature   MCS (fragment): pUC18/19 multiple cloning site
   1789..2340    +  misc_feature   IRES: internal ribosome entry site (IRES) of the encephalomyocarditis virus (EMCV)
   2343..2940    +  CDS            PuroR (fragment): puromycin N-acetyltransferase; pac from Streptomyces; confers resistance to puromycin
   2978..3556    +  misc_feature   WPRE: woodchuck hepatitis virus posttranscriptional regulatory element
   3573..3641    +  CDS            nef (fragment): NEF_HV1Z2 - Experimental evidence at protein level: Swiss-Prot protein existence level 1. Extracellular Nef protein targets CD4(+) T-lymphocytes for apoptosis by interacting with CXCR4 surface receptors. From Human immunodeficiency virus type 1 group M subtype D (isolate Z2/CDC-Z34) (HIV-1).
   3643..3876    +  LTR            3' LTR (ΔU3): self-inactivating 3' long terminal repeat (LTR) from HIV-1
   4137..4272    +  rep_origin     SV40 ori: SV40 origin of replication
   4390..4978    -  rep_origin     ori: high-copy-number ColE1/pMB1/pBR322/pUC origin of replication
   5150..5214    -  CDS            bla(M) (fragment): β-lactamase lacking the signal sequence; bla(M); allows cytosolic expression of β-lactamase
   5340..6200    +  CDS            AmpR: β-lactamase; bla; confers resistance to ampicillin, carbenicillin, and related antibiotics
   6213..6349    +  terminator     rrnG terminator: transcription terminator from the E. coli ribosomal RNA rrnG operon (Albrechtsen et al., 1991)
   6426..6729    +  enhancer       CMV enhancer: human cytomegalovirus immediate early enhancer
   6730..6933    +  promoter       CMV promoter: human cytomegalovirus (CMV) immediate early promoter
   6948..7128    +  LTR            5' LTR (truncated): truncated 5' long terminal repeat (LTR) from HIV-1
   7175..7300    +  misc_feature   HIV-1 Ψ: packaging signal of human immunodeficiency virus type 1
   7284..7647    +  CDS            HIV-1 gag (fragment): gag protein from human immunodeficiency virus 1; gag
   7742..8078    +  ncRNA          RRE: Accession: RF00036 - HIV Rev response element
   8403..8503    +  CDS            Rev (fragment): human immunodeficiency virus 1 (HIV-1) Rev protein; rev; enhances nuclear export of unspliced and incompletely spliced viral mRNAs
   8522..8639    +  misc_feature   cPPT/CTS: central polypurine tract and central termination sequence of HIV-1
   8735..9139    +  promoter       SFFV promoter: spleen focus-forming virus long terminal repeat (LTR) promoter
>Addgene plasmid #242868 | Trp1-Ala-display | addgene full sequence | sequence record 488354 | Addgene NGS Result
GCCGCCACCATGTCCGCCCCTAAATTGCTGAGCCTCGGATGCATATTCTTCCCCCTCCTCCTTTTTCAGC
AGGCCCGGGCCGCCTTCCCGAGACAATGCGCTACTGTGGAGGCCCTTAGATCCGGCATGTGCTGCCCGGA
CCTCTCCCCCGTTAGCGGCCCCGGAACTGACCGCTGCGGATCTAGTAGCGGAAGAGGTAGATGTGAGGCA
GTTACAGCTGATAGTCGTCCTCACTCACCACAGTACCCCCATGACGGTCGGGACGATCGGGAAGTCTGGC
CTCTGAGGTTTTTTAATAGAACTTGTCACTGTAACGGCAATTTCAGCGGGCATAACTGTGGGACTTGTAG
GCCCGGTTGGCGTGGCGCTGCTTGCGATCAAAGAGTACTTATCGTGCGGAGGAACTTATTGGATCTGAGC
AAAGAAGAGAAGAACCACTTCGTGCGCGCACTGGATATGGCTAAGAGAACCACCCATCCACTGTTCGTCA
TTGCCACTCGAAGATCCGAAGAGATCCTTGGCCCAGATGGGAACACTCCTCAGTTTGAAAACATTAGCAT
TTACAATTACTTTGTTTGGACCCATTACTACTCAGTAAAAAAGACTTTCCTGGGCGTCGGTCAGGAATCC
TTTGGAGAAGTGGATTTCTCACATGAAGGGCCAGCCTTCTTAACATGGCACAGATACCATCTGCTCCGGC
TTGAAAAGGACATGCAAGAGATGCTCCAAGAGCCCTCCTTCAGCCTGCCCTACTGGAACTTCGCCACAGG
GAAGAATGTGTGCGATATTTGTACCGACGATCTGATGGGCAGTAGAAGTAACTTCGATTCCACGCTGATT
TCACCAAACTCAGTCTTTTCCCAGTGGCGGGTTGTGTGCGATAGCCTGGAGGACTACGACACTCTCGGCA
CACTCTGCAACAGCACAGAGGACGGCCCCATCAGGAGAAATCCTGCTGGGAACGTTGCCCGACCCATGGT
TCAGCGGTTACCTGAGCCCCAGGATGTGGCCCAGTGCCTTGAAGTGGGACTCTTTGACACTCCCCCATTT
TATTCCAATAGCACAAACTCCTTCCGCAACACAGTCGAAGGCTACAGTGATCCTACGGGTAAGTATGACC
CTGCCGTTAGGAGTCTCCACAACCTGGCTCATCTGTTCTTGAATGGAACCGGAGGCCAGACGCACCTTAG
TCCTAACGACCCTATTTTCGTTCTTTTGCATACTTTCACAGACGCAGTCTTCGATGAATGGCTTCGCCGA
TACAACGCAGATATCTCAACCTTCCCATTAGAAAATGCTCCAATTGGCCACAATAGACAGTACAACATGG
TCCCCTTCTGGCCTCCTGTCACCAACACTGAAATGTTTGTGACCGCCCCCGACAACCTCGGATACACCTA
TGAGATCCAGTGGCCCGGCGGGGGAGGAAGTGGTGGCGGTGGTAGCGGCGGTGGTGGCTCCGGCGGTGGT
GGTTCACCCAGCAGACTCGAGGAGGAGCTGCGACGACGCCTGACTGAGCCCGAGCAGAAACTGATTTCAG
AAGAGGACCTGAACGCTGTTGGGCAAGACACACAGGAAGTCATTGTGGTCCCGCATTCATTGCCGTTCAA
AGTCGTGGTTATCTCCGCCATTCTGGCCTTAGTGGTTCTTACAATCATTAGTCTCATCATTCTGATAATG
CTGTGGCAGAAGAAACCCCGCTAAACTAGTGTCTCGAGCTTATTCCAGATGCGTGCGGATGGAATTCGAG
CTCGGTACCATGCCAAAAGCAAAGCGCTATCGCGCCTTACGTTACTGGCCGAAGCCGCTTGGAATAAGGC
CGGTGTGCGTTTGTCTATATGTTATTTTCCACCATATTGCCGTCTTTTGGCAATGTGAGGGCCCGGAAAC
CTGGCCCTGTCTTCTTGACGAGCATTCCTAGGGGTCTTTCCCCTCTCGCCAAAGGAATGCAAGGTCTGTT
GAATGTCGTGAAGGAAGCAGTTCCTCTGGAAGCTTCTTGAAGACAAACAACGTCTGTAGCGACCCTTTGC
AGGCAGCGGAACCCCCCACCTGGCGACAGGTGCCTCTGCGGCCAAAAGCCACGTGTATAAGATACACCTG
CAAAGGCGGCACAACCCCAGTGCCACGTTGTGAGTTGGATAGTTGTGGAAAGAGTCAAATGGCTCCCCTC
AAGCGTATTCAACAAGGGGCTGAAGGATGCCCAGAAGGTACCCCATTGTATGGGATCTGATCTGGGGCCT
CGGTGCACATGCTTTTCATGTGTTTAGTCGAGGTTAAAAAACGTCTAGGCCCCCCGAACCACGGGGACGT
GGTTTTCCTTTGAAAAACACGATGATAATAACATGACCGAGTACAAGCCCACGGTGCGCCTCGCCACCCG
CGACGACGTCCCCAGGGCCGTACGCACCCTCGCCGCCGCGTTCGCCGACTACCCCGCCACGCGCCACACC
GTCGATCCGGACCGCCACATCGAGCGGGTCACCGAGCTGCAAGAACTCTTCCTCACGCGCGTCGGGCTCG
ACATCGGCAAGGTGTGGGTCGCGGACGACGGCGCCGCGGTGGCGGTCTGGACCACGCCGGAGAGCGTCGA
AGCGGGGGCGGTGTTCGCCGAGATCGGCCCGCGCATGGCCGAGTTGAGCGGTTCCCGGCTGGCCGCGCAG
CAACAGATGGAGGGCCTCCTGGCGCCGCACCGGCCCAAGGAGCCCGCGTGGTTCCTGGCCACCGTCGGCG
TCTCGCCCGACCACCAGGGCAAGGGTCTGGGCAGCGCCGTCGTGCTCCCCGGAGTGGAGGCCGCCGAGCG
CGCCGGGGTGCCCGCCTTCCTGGAGACCTCCGCGCCCCGCAACCTCCCCTTCTACGAGCGGCTCGGCTTC
ACCGTCACCGCCGACGTCGAGGTGCCCGAAGGACCGCGCACCTGGTGCATGACCCGCAAGCCCGGTGCCT
AGGCTAGCTTGACTGACTGAGTCGACAATCAACCTTTTGGATTACAAAATTTGTGAAAGATTGACTGGTA
TTCTTAACTATGTTGCTCCTTTTACGCTATGTGGATACGCTGCTTTAATGCCTTTGTATCATGCTATTGC
TTCCCGTATGGCTTTCATTTTCTCCTCCTTGTATAAATCCTGGTTGCTGTCTCTTTATGAGGAGTTGTGG
CCCGTTGTCAGGCAACGTGGCGTGGTGTGCACTGTGTTTGCTGACGCAACCCCCACTGGTTGGGGCATTG
CCACCACCTGTCAGCTCCTTTCCGGGACTTTCGCTTTCCCCCTCCCTATTGCCACGGCGGAACTCATCGC
CGCCTGCCTTGCCCGCTGCTGGACAGGGGCTCGGCTGTTGGGCACTGACAATTCCGTGGTGTTGTCGGGG
AAGCTGACGTCCTTTCCATGGCTGCTCGCCTGTGTTGCCACCTGGATTCTGCGCGGGACGTCCTTCTGCT
ACGTCCCTTCGGCCCTCAATCCAGCGGACCTTCCTTCCCGCGGCCTGCTGCCGGCTCTGCGGCCTCTTCC
GCGTCTTCGCCTTCGCCCTCAGACGAGTCGGATCTCCCTTTGGGCCGCCTCCCCGCCTGGAATTCGAGCT
CGGTACCTTTAAGACCAATGACTTACAAGGCAGCTGTAGATCTTAGCCACTTTTTAAAAGAAAAGGGGGG
ACTGGAAGGGCTAATTCACTCCCAACGAAGACAAGATCTGCTTTTTGCTTGTACTGGGTCTCTCTGGTTA
GACCAGATCTGAGCCTGGGAGCTCTCTGGCTAACTAGGGAACCCACTGCTTAAGCCTCAATAAAGCTTGC
CTTGAGTGCTTCAAGTAGTGTGTGCCCGTCTGTTGTGTGACTCTGGTAACTAGAGATCCCTCAGACCCTT
TTAGTCAGTGTGGAAAATCTCTAGCAGTCCTGGCCAACGTGAGCACCGTGCTGACCTCCAAATATCGTTA
AGCTGGAGCCTGGGAGCCGGCCTGGCCCTCCGCCCCCCCCACCCCCGCAGCCCACCCCTGGTCTTTGAAT
AAAGTCTGAGTGAGTGGCCGACAGTGCCCGTGGAGTTCTCGTGACCTGAGGTGCAGGGCCGGCGCTAGGG
ACACGTCCGTGCACGTGCCGAGGCCCCCTGTGCAGCTGCAAGGGACAGGCCTAGCCCTGCAGGCCTAACT
CCGCCCATCCCGCCCCTAACTCCGCCCAGTTCCGCCCATTCTCCGCCTCATGGCTGACTAATTTTTTTTA
TTTATGCAGAGGCCGAGGCCGCCTCGGCCTCTGAGCTATTCCAGAAGTAGTGAGGACGCTTTTTTGGAGG
CCGAGGCTTTTGCAAAGATCGAACAAGAGACAGGACCTGCAGGTTAATTAAATTTAAATCATGTGAGCAA
AAGGCCAGCAAAAGGCCAGGAACCGTAAAAAGGCCGCGTTGCTGGCGTTTTTCCATAGGCTCCGCCCCCC
TGACGAGCATCACAAAAATCGACGCTCAAGTCAGAGGTGGCGAAACCCGACAGGACTATAAAGATACCAG
GCGTTTCCCCCTGGAAGCTCCCTCGTGCGCTCTCCTGTTCCGACCCTGCCGCTTACCGGATACCTGTCCG
CCTTTCTCCCTTCGGGAAGCGTGGCGCTTTCTCATAGCTCACGCTGTAGGTATCTCAGTTCGGTGTAGGT
CGTTCGCTCCAAGCTGGGCTGTGTGCACGAACCCCCCGTTCAGCCCGACCGCTGCGCCTTATCCGGTAAC
TATCGTCTTGAGTCCAACCCGGTAAGACACGACTTATCGCCACTGGCAGCAGCCACTGGTAACAGGATTA
GCAGAGCGAGGTATGTAGGCGGTGCTACAGAGTTCTTGAAGTGGTGGCCTAACTACGGCTACACTAGAAG
AACAGTATTTGGTATCTGCGCTCTGCTGAAGCCAGTTACCTTCGGAAAAAGAGTTGGTAGCTCTTGATCC
GGCAAACAAACCACCGCTGGTAGCGGTGGTTTTTTTGTTTGCAAGCAGCAGATTACGCGCAGAAAAAAAG
GATCTCAAGAAGATCCTTTGATCTTTTCTACGGGGTCTGACGCTCAGTGGAACGAAAACTCACGTTAAGG
GATTTTGGTCATGAGATTATCAAAAAGGATCTTCACCTAGATCCTTTTAAATTAAAAATGAAGTTTTAAA
TCAATCTAAAGTATATATGAGTAAACTTGGTCTGACAGTTACCAATGCTTAATCAGTGAGGCACCTATCT
CAGCGATCTGTCTATTTCGTTCATCCATAGTTGCATTTAAATGGCCGGCCTGGCGCGCCGTTTAAACCTA
GATATTGATAGTCTGATCGGTCAACGTATAATCGAGTCCTAGCTTTTGCAAACATCTATCAAGAGACAGG
ATCAGCAGGAGGCTTTCGCATGAGTATTCAACATTTCCGTGTCGCCCTTATTCCCTTTTTTGCGGCATTT
TGCCTTCCTGTTTTTGCTCACCCAGAAACGCTGGTGAAAGTAAAAGATGCTGAAGATCAGTTGGGTGCRC
GAGTGGGTTACATCGAACTGGATCTCAACAGCGGTAAGATCCTTGAGAGTTTTCGCCCCGAAGAACGCTT
TCCAATGATGAGCACTTTTAAAGTTCTGCTATGTGGCGCGGTATTATCCCGTATTGACGCCGGGCAAGAG
CAACTCGGTCGCCGCATACACTATTCTCAGAATGACTTGGTTGAGTAYTCACCAGTCACAGAAAAGCATC
TTACGGATGGCATGACAGTAAGAGAATTATGCAGTGCTGCCATAACCATGAGTGATAACACTGCGGCCAA
CTTACTTCTGACAACGATYGGAGGACCGAAGGAGCTAACCGCTTTTTTGCACAACATGGGGGATCATGTA
ACTCGCCTTGATCGTTGGGAACCGGAGCTGAATGAAGCCATACCAAACGACGAGCGTGACACCACGATGC
CTGTAGCAATGGCAACAACSTTGCGYAAACTATTAACTGGCGAACTACTTACTCTAGCTTCCCGGCAACA
RTTRATAGACTGGATGGAGGCGGATAAAGTTGCAGGACCACTTCTGCGCTCGGCCCTTCCGGCTGGCTGG
TTTATTGCTGATAAATCTGGAGCCGGTGAGCGTGGGTCTCGCGGTATCATTGCAGCACTGGGGCCAGATG
GTAAGCCCTCCCGTATCGTAGTTATCTACACGACGGGGAGTCAGGCAACTATGGATGAACGAAATAGACA
GATCGCTGAGATAGGTGCCTCACTGATTAAGCATTGGTAACCGATTCTAGGTGCATTGGCGCAGAAAAAA
ATGCCTGATGCGACGCTGCGCGTCTTATACTCCCACATATGCCAGATTCAGCAACGGATACGGCTTCCCC
AACTTGCCCACTTCCATACGTGTCCTCCTTACCAGAAATTTATCCTTAAGATCCCGAATCGTTTAAACGC
GATCGCAGTAATCAATTACGGGGTCATTAGTTCATAGCCCATATATGGAGTTCCGCGTTACATAACTTAC
GGTAAATGGCCCGCCTGGCTGACCGCCCAACGACCCCCGCCCATTGACGTCAATAATGACGTATGTTCCC
ATAGTAACGCCAATAGGGACTTTCCATTGACGTCAATGGGTGGAGTATTTACGGTAAACTGCCCACTTGG
CAGTACATCAAGTGTATCATATGCCAAGTACGCCCCCTATTGACGTCAATGACGGTAAATGGCCCGCCTG
GCATTATGCCCAGTACATGACCTTATGGGACTTTCCTACTTGGCAGTACATCTACGTATTAGTCATCGCT
ATTACCATGGTGATGCGGTTTTGGCAGTACATCAATGGGCGTGGATAGCGGTTTGACTCACGGGGATTTC
CAAGTCTCCACCCCATTGACGTCAATGGGAGTTTGTTTTGGCACCAAAATCAACGGGACTTTCCAAAATG
TCGTAACAACTCCGCCCCATTGACGCAAATGGGCGGTAGGCGTGTACGGTGGGAGGTCTATATAAGCAGA
GCTCGTTTAGTGAACCGGGGTCTCTCTGGTTAGACCAGATCTGAGCCTGGGAGCTCTCTGGCTAACTAGG
GAACCCACTGCTTAAGCCTCAATAAAGCTTGCCTTGAGTGCTTCAAGTAGTGTGTGCCCGTCTGTTGTGT
GACTCTGGTAACTAGAGATCCCTCAGACCCTTTTAGTCAGTGTGGAAAATCTCTAGCAGTGGCGCCCGAA
CAGGGACCTGAAAGCGAAAGGGAAACCAGAGNNNCTCTCTCGACGCAGGACTCGGCTTGCTGAAGCGCGC
ACGGCAAGAGGCGAGGGGCGGCGACTGGTGAGTACGCCAAAAATTTTGACTAGCGGAGGCTAGAAGGAGA
GAGATGGGTGCGAGAGCGTCAGTATTAAGCGGGGGAGAATTAGATCGCGATGGGAAAAAATTCGGTTAAG
GCCAGGGGGAAAGAAAAAATATAAATTAAAACATATAGTATGGGCAAGCAGGGAGCTAGAACGATTCGCA
GTTAATCCTGGCCTGTTAGAAACATCAGAAGGCTGTAGACAAATACTGGGACAGCTACAACCATCCCTTC
AGACAGGATCAGAAGAACTTAGATCATTATATAATACAGTAGCAACCCTCTATTGTGTGCATCAAAGGAT
AGAGATAAAAGACACCAAGGAAGCTTTAGACAAGATAGAGGAAGAGCAAAACAAAAGTAAGACCACCGCA
CAGCAAGCGGCCGCTGATCTTCAGACCTGGAGGAGGAGATATGAGGGACAATTGGAGAAGTGAATTATAT
AAATATAAAGTAGTAAAAATTGAACCATTAGGAGTAGCACCCACCAAGGCAAAGAGAAGAGTGGTGCAGA
GAGAAAAAAGAGCAGTGGGAATAGGAGCTTTGTTCCTTGGGTTCTTGGGAGCAGCAGGAAGCACTATGGG
CGCAGCSTCAATGACGCTGACGGTACAGGCCAGACAATTATTGTCTGGTATAGTGCAGCAGCAGAACAAT
TTGCTGAGGGCTATTGAGGCGCAACAGCATCTGTTGCAACTCACAGTCTGGGGCATCAAGCAGCTCCAGG
CAAGAATCCTGGCTGTGGAAAGATACCTAAAGGATCAACAGCTCCTGGGGATTTGGGGTTGCTCTGGAAA
ACTCATTTGCACCACTGCTGTGCCTTGGAATGCTAGTTGGAGTAATAAATCTCTGGAACAGATTTGGAAT
CACACGACCTGGATGGAGTGGGACAGAGAAATTAACAATTACACAAGCTTAATACACTCCTTAATTGAAG
AATCGCAAAACCAGCAAGAAAAGAATGAACAAGAATTATTGGAATTAGATAAATGGGCAAGTTTGTGGAA
TTGGTTTAACATAACAAATTGGCTGTGGTATATAAAATTATTCATAATGATAGTAGGAGGCTTGGTAGGT
TTAAGAATAGTTTTTGCTGTACTTTCTATAGTGAATAGAGTTAGGCAGGGATATTCACCATTATCGTTTC
AGACCCACCTCCCAACCCCGAGGGGACCCGACAGGCCCGAAGGAATAGAAGAAGAAGGTGGAGAGAGAGA
CAGAGACAGATCCATTCGATTAGTGAACGGATCTCGACGGTATCGGTTAACTTTTAAAAGAAAAGGGGGG
ATTGGGGGGTACAGTGCAGGGGAAAGAATAGTAGACATAATAGCAACAGACATACAAACTAAAGAATTAC
AAAAACAAATTACAAAAATTCAAAATTTTGGCTCCCGATCGTTGCGTTACACACACAATTACTGCTGATC
GAGTGTAGCCTTCGAATGAAAGACCCCACCTGTAGGTTTGGCAAGATAGCTGCAGTAACGCCATTTTGCA
AGGCATGGAAAAATACCAAACCAAGAATAGAGAAGTTCAGATCAAGGGCGGGTACATGAAAATAGCTAAC
GTTGGGCCAAACAGGATATCTGCGGTGAGCAGTTTCGGCCCCGGCCCGGGGCCAAGAACAGATGGTCACC
GCAGTTTCGGCCCCGGCCCGAGGCCAAGAACAGATGGTCCCCAGATATGGCCCAACCCTCAGCAGTTTCT
TAAGACCCATCAGATGTTTCCAGGCTCCCCCAAGGACCTGAAATGACCCTGCGCCTTATTTGAATTAACC
AATCAGCCTGCTTCTCGCTTCTGTTCGCGCGCTTCTGCTTCCCGAGCTCTATAAAAGAGCTCACAACCCC
TCACTCGGCGCGCCAGTCCTCCGATTGACTGAGTCGCCCTGATCATTGTCGATCCTACCATCCACTCGAC
ACACCCGCCAGGGCCCGCATCCACCATCGCAGACTTATCATGGATCC
